Addgene plasmid #173974: pGL3-noSV40-humanEC1.45_p300peak1-2_del2
Purpose: Firefly luciferase enhancer reporter plasmid.
Depositing lab: Joanna Wysocka. Depositing organization: Stanford University. Publication: Loss of Extreme Long-Range Enhancers in Human Neural Crest Drives a Craniofacial Disorder. Long HK, Osterwalder M, Welsh IC, Hansen K, Davies JOJ, Liu YE, Koska M, Adams AT, Aho R, Arora N, Ikeda K, Williams RM, Sauka-Spengler T, Porteus MH, Mohun T, Dickel DE, Swigut T, Hughes JR, Higgs DR, Visel A, Selleri L, Wysocka J. Cell Stem Cell. 2020 Nov 5;27(5):765-783.e14. doi: 10.1016/j.stem.2020.09.001. Epub 2020 Sep 28. PubMed 32991838.
Backbone
  Vector backbone: pGL3-Promoter, GenBank: U47298.2
  Backbone manufacturer: Promega
  Backbone size w/o insert (bp): 5016
  Vector type: Luciferase
Growth in bacteria
  Bacterial resistance: Ampicillin, 100 μg/mL
  Growth temperature: 37°C
  Growth strain: DH5alpha
  Copy number: High Copy
Gene/Insert
  Gene/Insert name: p300 peak 1 and peak 2 from SOX9 enhancer cluster EC1.45 with tiled deletion #2
  Species: H. sapiens (human)
  Insert size (bp): 1408
  Mutation: Tiled deletion #2
  Promoter: SV40 promoter
  Cloning method: Restriction Enzyme; 5′ cloning site unknown (unknown if destroyed)
  Sequencing primers: 5′ CGCTCTCCATCAAAACAAAACG; 3′ GAGTTAGGGGCGGGATGG
Terms and licenses: Academic/Nonprofit Terms; Industry Terms: Not Available to Industry
How to cite: pGL3-noSV40-humanEC1.45_p300peak1-2_del2 was a gift from Joanna Wysocka (Addgene plasmid # 173974 ; http://n2t.net/addgene:173974 ; RRID:Addgene_173974)
