[The description below was written by a language model from this plasmid's Addgene catalogue record and pLannotate feature annotations shown in this document.]
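Description:
pGL3-noSV40-humanEC1.45_p300peak1-2_del2 is a firefly luciferase enhancer reporter built on Promega's pGL3-Promoter backbone, intended for transfection into cultured cells and propagated in E. coli. It replicates at high copy from a ColE1/pUC-type origin, is selected through the β-lactamase (AmpR) gene under its own bla promoter, and retains an f1 phage origin. The short annotated fragments of large T antigen, TcR and lacZα are backbone remnants rather than functional genes.

The reporter unit consists of the SV40 early promoter placed directly upstream of the luc+ firefly luciferase coding sequence (the circular map wraps from the promoter near the end of the record to the luciferase at the start), followed by the SV40 polyadenylation signal. Upstream of the test region lie a synthetic poly(A) signal and the human α2-globin RNA polymerase II pause site, standard pGL3 elements that limit read-through transcription from the backbone into the reporter. The unannotated stretch between the pause site and the SV40 promoter is consistent in length and position with the recorded 1,408 bp human insert: p300 peak 1 and peak 2 of the SOX9 enhancer cluster EC1.45, carrying tiled deletion #2. The exact cloning sites are not recorded. The "noSV40" in the name is not explained by the record and should not be read as absence of the promoter, since both the catalogue fields and the feature table show an SV40 promoter.

Because the SV40 promoter alone gives low basal expression, luciferase output reflects the enhancer activity of the inserted fragment. The "tiled deletion #2" label suggests this plasmid is one of a series of deletion variants used to map which segments of the EC1.45 p300 peaks are needed for activity, in work linking long-range SOX9 enhancers in human neural crest to a craniofacial disorder.
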