Features (pLannotate 1.2.2; 12 found; start..end, strand, type, name):
     28..1680    +  CDS            luciferase: firefly luciferase; luc+; enhanced luc+ version of the luciferase gene
   1721..1842    -  polyA_signal   SV40 poly(A) signal: SV40 polyadenylation signal
   1865..1933    -  CDS            large T antigen (fragment): large T antigen from SV40 (simian virus 40)
   1955..2087    +  CDS            TcR (fragment): tetracycline efflux protein; tet; confers resistance to tetracycline
   2267..2855    -  rep_origin     ori: high-copy-number ColE1/pMB1/pBR322/pUC origin of replication
   3026..3886    -  CDS            AmpR: β-lactamase; bla; confers resistance to ampicillin, carbenicillin, and related antibiotics
   3887..3991    -  promoter       AmpR promoter: bla
   4018..4446    +  rep_origin     f1 ori (sequence partly withheld): f1 bacteriophage origin of replication; arrow indicates direction of (+) strand synthesis
   4478..4545    -  CDS            lacZα (fragment): LacZα fragment of β-galactosidase; lacZ fragment
   4604..4652    +  polyA_signal   poly(A) signal: synthetic polyadenylation signal
   4666..4757    +  misc_feature   pause site: RNA polymerase II transcriptional pause signal from the human α2 globin gene
   6220..6416    +  promoter       SV40 promoter: SV40 early promoter
>Addgene plasmid #173974 | pGL3-noSV40-humanEC1.45_p300peak1-2_del2 | addgene full sequence | sequence record 341710 | Addgene NGS Result
CATTCCGGTACTGTTGGTAAAGCCACCATGGAAGACGCCAAAAACATAAAGAAAGGCCCGGCGCCATTCT
ATCCGCTGGAAGATGGAACCGCTGGAGAGCAACTGCATAAGGCTATGAAGAGATACGCCCTGGTTCCTGG
AACAATTGCTTTTACAGATGCACATATCGAGGTGGACATCACTTACGCTGAGTACTTCGAAATGTCCGTT
CGGTTGGCAGAAGCTATGAAACGATATGGGCTGAATACAAATCACAGAATCGTCGTATGCAGTGAAAACT
CTCTTCAATTCTTTATGCCGGTGTTGGGCGCGTTATTTATCGGAGTTGCAGTTGCGCCCGCGAACGACAT
TTATAATGAACGTGAATTGCTCAACAGTATGGGCATTTCGCAGCCTACCGTGGTGTTCGTTTCCAAAAAG
GGGTTGCAAAAAATTTTGAACGTGCAAAAAAAGCTCCCAATCATCCAAAAAATTATTATCATGGATTCTA
AAACGGATTACCAGGGATTTCAGTCGATGTACACGTTCGTCACATCTCATCTACCTCCCGGTTTTAATGA
ATACGATTTTGTGCCAGAGTCCTTCGATAGGGACAAGACAATTGCACTGATCATGAACTCCTCTGGATCT
ACTGGTCTGCCTAAAGGTGTCGCTCTGCCTCATAGAACTGCCTGCGTGAGATTCTCGCATGCCAGAGATC
CTATTTTTGGCAATCAAATCATTCCGGATACTGCGATTTTAAGTGTTGTTCCATTCCATCACGGTTTTGG
AATGTTTACTACACTCGGATATTTGATATGTGGATTTCGAGTCGTCTTAATGTATAGATTTGAAGAAGAG
CTGTTTCTGAGGAGCCTTCAGGATTACAAGATTCAAAGTGCGCTGCTGGTGCCAACCCTATTCTCCTTCT
TCGCCAAAAGCACTCTGATTGACAAATACGATTTATCTAATTTACACGAAATTGCTTCTGGTGGCGCTCC
CCTCTCTAAGGAAGTCGGGGAAGCGGTTGCCAAGAGGTTCCATCTGCCAGGTATCAGGCAAGGATATGGG
CTCACTGAGACTACATCAGCTATTCTGATTACACCCGAGGGGGATGATAAACCGGGCGCGGTCGGTAAAG
TTGTTCCATTTTTTGAAGCGAAGGTTGTGGATCTGGATACCGGGAAAACGCTGGGCGTTAATCAAAGAGG
CGAACTGTGTGTGAGAGGTCCTATGATTATGTCCGGTTATGTAAACAATCCGGAAGCGACCAACGCCTTG
ATTGACAAGGATGGATGGCTACATTCTGGAGACATAGCTTACTGGGACGAAGACGAACACTTCTTCATCG
TTGACCGCCTGAAGTCTCTGATTAAGTACAAAGGCTATCAGGTGGCTCCCGCTGAATTGGAATCCATCTT
GCTCCAACACCCCAACATCTTCGACGCAGGTGTCGCAGGTCTTCCCGACGATGACGCCGGTGAACTTCCC
GCCGCCGTTGTTGTTTTGGAGCACGGAAAGACGATGACGGAAAAAGAGATCGTGGATTACGTCGCCAGTC
AAGTAACAACCGCGAAAAAGTTGCGCGGAGGAGTTGTGTTTGTGGACGAAGTACCGAAAGGTCTTACCGG
AAAACTCGACGCAAGAAAAATCAGAGAGATCCTCATAAAGGCCAAGAAGGGCGGAAAGATCGCCGTGTAA
TTCTAGAGTCGGGGCGGCCGGCCGCTTCGAGCAGACATGATAAGATACATTGATGAGTTTGGACAAACCA
CAACTAGAATGCAGTGAAAAAAATGCTTTATTTGTGAAATTTGTGATGCTATTGCTTTATTTGTAACCAT
TATAAGCTGCAATAAACAAGTTAACAACAACAATTGCATTCATTTTATGTTTCAGGTTCAGGGGGAGGTG
TGGGAGGTTTTTTAAAGCAAGTAAAACCTCTACAAATGTGGTAAAATCGATAAGGATCTGGATCCGTCGA
CCGATGCCCTTGAGAGCCTTCAACCCAGTCAGCTCCTTCCGGTGGGCGCGGGGCATGACTATCGTCGCCG
CACTTATGACTGTCTTCTTTATCATGCAACTCGTAGGACAGGTGCCGGCAGCGCTCTTCCGCTTCCTCGC
TCACTGACTCGCTGCGCTCGGTCGTTCGGCTGCGGCGAGCGGTATCAGCTCACTCAAAGGCGGTAATACG
GTTATCCACAGAATCAGGGGATAACGCAGGAAAGAACATGTGAGCAAAAGGCCAGCAAAAGGCCAGGAAC
CGTAAAAAGGCCGCGTTGCTGGCGTTTTTCCATAGGCTCCGCCCCCCTGACGAGCATCACAAAAATCGAC
GCTCAAGTCAGAGGTGGCGAAACCCGACAGGACTATAAAGATACCAGGCGTTTCCCCCTGGAAGCTCCCT
CGTGCGCTCTCCTGTTCCGACCCTGCCGCTTACCGGATACCTGTCCGCCTTTCTCCCTTCGGGAAGCGTG
GCGCTTTCTCATAGCTCACGCTGTAGGTATCTCAGTTCGGTGTAGGTCGTTCGCTCCAAGCTGGGCTGTG
TGCACGAACCCCCCGTTCAGCCCGACCGCTGCGCCTTATCCGGTAACTATCGTCTTGAGTCCAACCCGGT
AAGACACGACTTATCGCCACTGGCAGCAGCCACTGGTAACAGGATTAGCAGAGCGAGGTATGTAGGCGGT
GCTACAGAGTTCTTGAAGTGGTGGCCTAACTACGGCTACACTAGAAGAACAGTATTTGGTATCTGCGCTC
TGCTGAAGCCAGTTACCTTCGGAAAAAGAGTTGGTAGCTCTTGATCCGGCAAACAAACCACCGCTGGTAG
CGGTGGTTTTTTTGTTTGCAAGCAGCAGATTACGCGCAGAAAAAAAGGATCTCAAGAAGATCCTTTGATC
TTTTCTACGGGGTCTGACGCTCAGTGGAACGAAAACTCACGTTAAGGGATTTTGGTCATGAGATTATCAA
AAAGGATCTTCACCTAGATCCTTTTAAATTAAAAATGAAGTTTTAAATCAATCTAAAGTATATATGAGTA
AACTTGGTCTGACAGTTACCAATGCTTAATCAGTGAGGCACCTATCTCAGCGATCTGTCTATTTCGTTCA
TCCATAGTTGCCTGACTCCCCGTCGTGTAGATAACTACGATACGGGAGGGCTTACCATCTGGCCCCAGTG
CTGCAATGATACCGCGAGACCCACGCTCACCGGCTCCAGATTTATCAGCAATAAACCAGCCAGCCGGAAG
GGCCGAGCGCAGAAGTGGTCCTGCAACTTTATCCGCCTCCATCCAGTCTATTAATTGTTGCCGGGAAGCT
AGAGTAAGTAGTTCGCCAGTTAATAGTTTGCGCAACGTTGTTGCCATTGCTACAGGCATCGTGGTGTCAC
GCTCGTCGTTTGGTATGGCTTCATTCAGCTCCGGTTCCCAACGATCAAGGCGAGTTACATGATCCCCCAT
GTTGTGCAAAAAAGCGGTTAGCTCCTTCGGTCCTCCGATCGTTGTCAGAAGTAAGTTGGCCGCAGTGTTA
TCACTCATGGTTATGGCAGCACTGCATAATTCTCTTACTGTCATGCCATCCGTAAGATGCTTTTCTGTGA
CTGGTGAGTACTCAACCAAGTCATTCTGAGAATAGTGTATGCGGCGACCGAGTTGCTCTTGCCCGGCGTC
AATACGGGATAATACCGCGCCACATAGCAGAACTTTAAAAGTGCTCATCATTGGAAAACGTTCTTCGGGG
CGAAAACTCTCAAGGATCTTACCGCTGTTGAGATCCAGTTCGATGTAACCCACTCGTGCACCCAACTGAT
CTTCAGCATCTTTTACTTTCACCAGCGTTTCTGGGTGAGCAAAAACAGGAAGGCAAAATGCCGCAAAAAA
GGGAATAAGGGCGACACGGAAATGTTGAATACTCATACTCTTCCTTTTTCAATATTATTGAAGCATTTAT
CAGGGTTATTGTCTCATGAGCGGATACATATTTGAATGTATTTAGAAAAATAAACAAATAGGGGTTCCGC
GCACATTTCCCCGAAAAGTGCCACCTG
[124 nt withheld, positions 4018-4141]
C
[91 nt withheld, positions 4143-4233]
A
[49 nt withheld, positions 4235-4283]
CCTTTGACGTTGGAGTCCACGTTCTTT
[37 nt withheld, positions 4311-4347]
ACCCTATCTCGGTCTATTCTTTTGATTTATAAGGGATTTTGCCGATTTCGGCCTATTGGTTAAAAAATGA
GCTGATTTAACAAAAATTTAACGCGAATTTTAACAAAATATTAACGCTTACAATTTGCCATTCGCCATTC
AGGCTGCGCAACTGTTGGGAAGGGCGATCGGTGCGGGCCTCTTCGCTATTACGCCAGCCCAAGCTACCAT
GATAAGTAAGTAATATTAAGGTACGGGAGGTACTTGGAGCGGCCGCAATAAAATATCTTTATTTTCATTA
CATCTGTGTGTTGGTTTTTTGTGTGAATCGATAGTACTAACATACGCTCTCCATCAAAACAAAACGAAAC
AAAACAAACTAGCAAAATAGGCTGTCCCCAGTGCAAGTGCAGGTGCCAGAACATTTCTCTATCGATAGGT
ACCGAGCTCTTATTTAAGCAGCTGAATTTGAGGTAATTAGTTACAGCTGCAATAGGTAAATTGACATTAA
ATAATATACTTGACGTTAGGCTTCTTTACTGTAACTCACTTCTGGATGGCATGTTGTTGTCTGTTTTTAC
CTTTCTCCTTCCCCGCCCCCCAATTGATCTATTAGGAACGCGTCCTGCCTCATAGCCGGGTCGCCTCCGC
GCTAACCCCGTTGAACCTTGCAACCAGCCCCTCTAGAGTGTGGAAGAAAGGAGCATCGACCCAGCCTCAG
GTTTCACTTCTGTTCTAGTTTATCTATCTAACTTAGACCACATGTCTGTGCTTTCAGAAAATTTTCCCAT
TTTTGAATCACTAACAGTACCCTTTATTCTTACTACTGCCAGGGATTCACTATTTTTAAACAGCTTTATT
GTCATTTCAGTAGGATTTGGGGAAGAAAAGGAAGCGAATACATGTGTTCAATCCGTCATGTTGACTTGAA
ACTGCTGTTTTAAACTGCTCTCTTTCTACGTATTTGATTCCTTTTGCTCTACCCATCCCCATGTGCCTCT
ACTTGTCAAGTATTGGGAGATTATATAGGTTTCTTGTGTTTGTTGTGGTGATCAAAGTTTCTTGGGGCAG
CGCCCTCATTATCTGTCAGGCCTGGCTTCTATGATTGAGAACAGGTGCAGCCAAGCCTTTGCTCTCCCTA
CCACTTCTGTCTGTCAAATAGAAAGCAGGAGGGAGCTTTTCTGTGGGATCTTTCCTTTCCTCTCAATTCT
CTTTGCTGGAGAGCTCTCCAGGATATTGGCAAGGATCTGAATTTGTGGCGCTAGCAGAGAAGCCCGAGTG
AGTAACCAACTGTCCCCAATTGTATTAGCCTTTTAAATAAAGGATTCCCAGCAAACATTCAGAAGAAACC
ATATGCCTTCCAGGGATAGGCAGCTGGAAGAGAGGGAAGAGATTAATACAGAAAAAAGCTATAGGCCATC
CCGATCCTATTCTTCAGTTCCTTTATTGGAGGCATTAAGTTTTATTTTATTAACTTCTTTCTTGCCCTTC
AAAAGTTGAGGGTGCTCACTCCAGGGCTTGTGGATATCTGCCCCAGAGAACCTCAGTGCAAAGGTTTGAA
ATCACAGCTGGCTGTGATTAGAAGGATTGGGAGAGATCAGTGCTTGATTAACTTTCAGCTGCTATTGGTT
TGCCTCAGTTCCTGCAGGAGAATTAATCTGTAGGTTCGAGTAAATTTTGGATCTTAATGGATACCAGATA
CATTGAGCCCACCCAGACCACCAAGATTTTGCAATCCTTTTCCTCACATTTAAATGGTACAAATGAATTC
ATTCCTCCTTACTCAGTGAACAGAATAACTCTACCTCAAGGTTTTTCTCATATAGCATTCACTTGATTTT
GCCTTCTTTTCCAAGAAAGTATAGATTCGTTGGGGCAAGGAGATCTGCGATCTGCATCTCAATTAGTCAG
CAACCATAGTCCCGCCCCTAACTCCGCCCATCCCGCCCCTAACTCCGCCCAGTTCCGCCCATTCTCCGCC
CCATCGCTGACTAATTTTTTTTATTTATGCAGAGGCCGAGGCCGCCTCGGCCTCTGAGCTATTCCAGAAG
TAGTGAGGAGGCTTTTTTGGAGGCCTAGGCTTTTGCAAAAAGCTTGG
